Addgene plasmid #128144: pCS2+mNeonGreen-C Cloning Vector
Purpose: (Empty Backbone) To express a protein of interest fused to the C-terminus of mNeonGreen
Depositing lab: Ken-Ichi Takemaru. Depositing organization: Stony Brook University.
Backbone
  Vector backbone: pCS2+
  Vector type: Mammalian Expression
  Tag / fusion protein: mNeonGreen fusion (N terminal on backbone)
Growth in bacteria
  Bacterial resistance: Ampicillin, 100 μg/mL
  Growth temperature: 37°C
  Growth strain: DH5alpha
  Copy number: High Copy
Gene/Insert
  Cloning method: Restriction Enzyme
  Sequencing primers: 5′ GCGTGCCTAATGGGAGGTCT (CSF); 3′ CACTGCATTCTAGTTCTGGT (CSR)
Terms and licenses: Academic/Nonprofit Terms; Industry Terms: Not Available to Industry
How to cite: pCS2+mNeonGreen-C Cloning Vector was a gift from Ken-Ichi Takemaru (Addgene plasmid # 128144 ; http://n2t.net/addgene:128144 ; RRID:Addgene_128144)
