[The description below was written by a language model from this plasmid's Addgene catalogue record and pLannotate feature annotations shown in this document.]
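Description:
pCS2+mNeonGreen-C Cloning Vector is an empty mammalian expression backbone of about 4.8 kb, built on pCS2+ and designed so that a protein of interest can be expressed as a fusion to the C-terminus of mNeonGreen, placing the fluorescent protein at the N-terminal end of the product. It is propagated in E. coli as a high-copy plasmid through a ColE1/pUC-type origin and selected with ampicillin via the β-lactamase gene and its native promoter. An f1 phage origin is also present, along with residual lac promoter/operator, lacI and lacZα fragments that are leftovers of the parental cloning backbone rather than functional parts of the expression unit.

The expression cassette is driven by the simian cytomegalovirus IE94 enhancer/promoter, which on the circular map reads directly into an SP6 promoter and then the mNeonGreen coding sequence, a bright, rapidly maturing monomeric green/yellow fluorescent protein derived from Branchiostoma lanceolatum. Downstream of mNeonGreen lies a short interval where inserts are introduced by restriction enzyme cloning, although the record does not list the available sites. This is followed by an SV40 polyadenylation signal, with an antisense T7 promoter fragment and a T3 promoter flanking that signal. The CMV IE94 promoter gives constitutive expression in transfected mammalian cells. The SP6 promoter could in principle be used to transcribe sense fusion mRNA in vitro, a common use of pCS2+ vectors, though the record does not mention it. The vector's stated purpose is the production of N-terminally mNeonGreen-tagged proteins, which would suit them to fluorescence-based visualisation.
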