Features (pLannotate 1.2.2; 15 found; start..end, strand, type, name):
     35..53      +  promoter       SP6 promoter: promoter for bacteriophage SP6 RNA polymerase
     78..785     +  CDS            mNeonGreen: mNeonGreen is a basic (constitutively fluorescent) green/yellow fluorescent protein published in 2013, derived from Branchiostoma lanceolatum. It is reported to be a very rapidly-maturing monomer with moderate acid sensitivity.
    835..852     -  promoter       T7 promoter (fragment): promoter for bacteriophage T7 RNA polymerase
    857..991     -  polyA_signal   SV40 poly(A) signal: SV40 polyadenylation signal
   1104..1122    -  promoter       T3 promoter: promoter for bacteriophage T3 RNA polymerase
   1167..1183    -  protein_bind   lac operator: The lac repressor binds to the lac operator to inhibit transcription in E. coli. This inhibition can be relieved by adding lactose or isopropyl-β-D-thiogalactopyranoside (IPTG). lac repressor encoded by lacI
   1191..1221    -  promoter       lac promoter: promoter for the E. coli lac operon
   1236..1257    -  protein_bind   CAP binding site: CAP binding activates transcription in the presence of cAMP. E. coli catabolite activator protein
   1270..1362    -  CDS            lacI (fragment): lac repressor; lacI; The lac repressor binds to the lac operator to inhibit transcription in E. coli. This inhibition can be relieved by adding lactose or isopropyl-β-D-thiogalactopyranoside (IPTG).
   1545..2133    -  rep_origin     ori: high-copy-number ColE1/pMB1/pBR322/pUC origin of replication
   2304..3164    -  CDS            AmpR: β-lactamase; bla; confers resistance to ampicillin, carbenicillin, and related antibiotics
   3165..3269    -  promoter       AmpR promoter: bla
   3322..3750    -  rep_origin     f1 ori (sequence partly withheld): f1 bacteriophage origin of replication; arrow indicates direction of (+) strand synthesis
   3755..3821    -  CDS            lacZα (fragment): LacZα fragment of β-galactosidase; lacZ fragment
   3828..4805    +  promoter       CMV IE94 promoter: enhancer/promoter region of simian cytomegalovirus major immediate early transcription unit IE94
>Addgene plasmid #128144 | pCS2+mNeonGreen-C Cloning Vector | addgene full sequence | sequence record 248605 | Addgene NGS Result
CGCCATTCTGCCTGGGGACGTCGGAGCAAGCTTGATTTAGGTGACACTATAGACTTGTTCTTTTTGCAGG
ATCTACCATGGTGAGCAAGGGCGAGGAGGATAACATGGCCTCTCTCCCAGCGACACATGAGTTACACATC
TTTGGCTCCATCAACGGTGTGGACTTTGACATGGTGGGTCAGGGCACCGGCAATCCAAATGATGGTTATG
AGGAGTTAAACCTGAAGTCCACCAAGGGTGACCTCCAGTTCTCCCCCTGGATTCTGGTCCCTCATATCGG
GTATGGCTTCCATCAGTACCTGCCCTACCCTGACGGGATGTCGCCTTTCCAGGCCGCCATGGTAGATGGC
TCCGGATACCAAGTCCATCGCACAATGCAGTTTGAAGATGGTGCCTCCCTTACTGTTAACTACCGCTACA
CCTACGAGGGAAGCCACATCAAAGGAGAGGCCCAGGTGAAGGGGACTGGTTTCCCTGCTGACGGTCCTGT
GATGACCAACTCGCTGACCGCTGCGGACTGGTGCAGGTCGAAGAAGACTTACCCCAACGACAAAACCATC
ATCAGTACCTTTAAGTGGAGTTACACCACTGGAAATGGCAAGCGCTACCGGAGCACTGCGCGGACCACCT
ACACCTTTGCCAAGCCAATGGCGGCTAACTATCTGAAGAACCAGCCGATGTACGTGTTCCGTAAGACGGA
GCTCAAGCACTCCAAGACCGAGCTCAACTTCAAGGAGTGGCAAAAGGCCTTTACCGATGTGATGGGCATG
GACGAGCTGTACAAGGGATCTGGATCCCATCGATTCGAATTCAAGGCCTCTCGAGCCTCTAGAACTATAG
TGAGTCGTATTACGTAGATCCAGACATGATAAGATACATTGATGAGTTTGGACAAACCACAACTAGAATG
CAGTGAAAAAAATGCTTTATTTGTGAAATTTGTGATGCTATTGCTTTATTTGTAACCATTATAAGCTGCA
ATAAACAAGTTAACAACAACAATTGCATTCATTTTATGTTTCAGGTTCAGGGGGAGGTGTGGGAGGTTTT
TTAATTCGCGGCCGCGGCGCCAATGCATTGGGCCCGGTACCCAGCTTTTGTTCCCTTTAGTGAGGGTTAA
TTGCGCGCTTGGCGTAATCATGGTCATAGCTGTTTCCTGTGTGAAATTGTTATCCGCTCACAATTCCACA
CAACATACGAGCCGGGAGCATAAAGTGTAAAGCCTGGGGTGCCTAATGAGTGAGCTAACTCACATTAATT
GCGTTGCGCTCACTGCCCGCTTTCCAGTCGGGAAACCTGTCGTGCCAGCTGCATTAATGAATCGGCCAAC
GCGCGGGGAGAGGCGGTTTGCGTATTGGGCGCTCTTCCGCTTCCTCGCTCACTGACTCGCTGCGCTCGGT
CGTTCGGCTGCGGCGAGCGGTATCAGCTCACTCAAAGGCGGTAATACGGTTATCCACAGAATCAGGGGAT
AACGCAGGAAAGAACATGTGAGCAAAAGGCCAGCAAAAGGCCAGGAACCGTAAAAAGGCCGCGTTGCTGG
CGTTTTTCCATAGGCTCCGCCCCCCTGACGAGCATCACAAAAATCGACGCTCAAGTCAGAGGTGGCGAAA
CCCGACAGGACTATAAAGATACCAGGCGTTTCCCCCTGGAAGCTCCCTCGTGCGCTCTCCTGTTCCGACC
CTGCCGCTTACCGGATACCTGTCCGCCTTTCTCCCTTCGGGAAGCGTGGCGCTTTCTCATAGCTCACGCT
GTAGGTATCTCAGTTCGGTGTAGGTCGTTCGCTCCAAGCTGGGCTGTGTGCACGAACCCCCCGTTCAGCC
CGACCGCTGCGCCTTATCCGGTAACTATCGTCTTGAGTCCAACCCGGTAAGACACGACTTATCGCCACTG
GCAGCAGCCACTGGTAACAGGATTAGCAGAGCGAGGTATGTAGGCGGTGCTACAGAGTTCTTGAAGTGGT
GGCCTAACTACGGCTACACTAGAAGAACAGTATTTGGTATCTGCGCTCTGCTGAAGCCAGTTACCTTCGG
AAAAAGAGTTGGTAGCTCTTGATCCGGCAAACAAACCACCGCTGGTAGCGGTGGTTTTTTTGTTTGCAAG
CAGCAGATTACGCGCAGAAAAAAAGGATCTCAAGAAGATCCTTTGATCTTTTCTACGGGGTCTGACGCTC
AGTGGAACGAAAACTCACGTTAAGGGATTTTGGTCATGAGATTATCAAAAAGGATCTTCACCTAGATCCT
TTTAAATTAAAAATGAAGTTTTAAATCAATCTAAAGTATATATGAGTAAACTTGGTCTGACAGTTACCAA
TGCTTAATCAGTGAGGCACCTATCTCAGCGATCTGTCTATTTCGTTCATCCATAGTTGCCTGACTCCCCG
TCGTGTAGATAACTACGATACGGGAGGGCTTACCATCTGGCCCCAGTGCTGCAATGATACCGCGAGACCC
ACGCTCACCGGCTCCAGATTTATCAGCAATAAACCAGCCAGCCGGAAGGGCCGAGCGCAGAAGTGGTCCT
GCAACTTTATCCGCCTCCATCCAGTCTATTAATTGTTGCCGGGAAGCTAGAGTAAGTAGTTCGCCAGTTA
ATAGTTTGCGCAACGTTGTTGCCATTGCTACAGGCATCGTGGTGTCACGCTCGTCGTTTGGTATGGCTTC
ATTCAGCTCCGGTTCCCAACGATCAAGGCGAGTTACATGATCCCCCATGTTGTGCAAAAAAGCGGTTAGC
TCCTTCGGTCCTCCGATCGTTGTCAGAAGTAAGTTGGCCGCAGTGTTATCACTCATGGTTATGGCAGCAC
TGCATAATTCTCTTACTGTCATGCCATCCGTAAGATGCTTTTCTGTGACTGGTGAGTACTCAACCAAGTC
ATTCTGAGAATAGTGTATGCGGCGACCGAGTTGCTCTTGCCCGGCGTCAATACGGGATAATACCGCGCCA
CATAGCAGAACTTTAAAAGTGCTCATCATTGGAAAACGTTCTTCGGGGCGAAAACTCTCAAGGATCTTAC
CGCTGTTGAGATCCAGTTCGATGTAACCCACTCGTGCACCCAACTGATCTTCAGCATCTTTTACTTTCAC
CAGCGTTTCTGGGTGAGCAAAAACAGGAAGGCAAAATGCCGCAAAAAAGGGAATAAGGGCGACACGGAAA
TGTTGAATACTCATACTCTTCCTTTTTCAATATTATTGAAGCATTTATCAGGGTTATTGTCTCATGAGCG
GATACATATTTGAATGTATTTAGAAAAATAAACAAATAGGGGTTCCGCGCACATTTCCCCGAAAAGTGCC
ACCTAAATTGTAAGCGTTAATATTTTGTTAAAATTCGCGTTAAATTTTTGTTAAATCAGCTCATTTTTTA
ACCAATAGGCCGAAATCGGCAAAATCCCTTATAAATCAAAAGAATAGACCGAGATAGGGT
[37 nt withheld, positions 3421-3457]
AAAGAACGTGGACTCCAACGTCAAAGG
[49 nt withheld, positions 3485-3533]
T
[91 nt withheld, positions 3535-3625]
G
[124 nt withheld, positions 3627-3750]
CCCATTCGCCATTCAGGCTGCGCAACTGTTGGGAAGGGCGATCGGTGCGGGCCTCTTCGCTATTACGCCA
GTCGACCGCCAATTCAATATGGCGTATATGGACTCATGCCAATTCAATATGGTGGATCTGGACCTGTGCC
AATTCAATATGGCGTATATGGACTCGTGCCAATTCAATATGGTGGATCTGGACCCCAGCCAATTCAATAT
GGCGGACTTGGCACCATGCCAATTCAATATGGCGGACCTGGCACTGTGCCAACTGGGGAGGGGTCTACTT
GGCACGGTGCCAAGTTTGAGGAGGGGTCTTGGCCCTGTGCCAAGTCCGCCATATTGAATTGGCATGGTGC
CAATAATGGCGGCCATATTGGCTATATGCCAGGATCAATATATAGGCAATATCCAATATGGCCCTATGCC
AATATGGCTATTGGCCAGGTTCAATACTATGTATTGGCCCTATGCCATATAGTATTCCATATATGGGTTT
TCCTATTGACGTAGATAGCCCCTCCCAATGGGCGGTCCCATATACCATATATGGGGCTTCCTAATACCGC
CCATAGCCACTCCCCCATTGACGTCAATGGTCTCTATATATGGTCTTTCCTATTGACGTCATATGGGCGG
TCCTATTGACGTATATGGCGCCTCCCCCATTGACGTCAATTACGGTAAATGGCCCGCCTGGCTCAATGCC
CATTGACGTCAATAGGACCACCCACCATTGACGTCAATGGGATGGCTCATTGCCCATTCATATCCGTTCT
CACGCCCCCTATTGACGTCAATGACGGTAAATGGCCCACTTGGCAGTACATCAATATCTATTAATAGTAA
CTTGGCAAGTACATTACTATTGGAAGTACGCCAGGGTACATTGGCAGTACTCCCATTGACGTCAATGGCG
GTAAATGGCCCGCGATGGCTGCCAAGTACATCCCCATTGACGTCAATGGGGAGGGGCAATGACGCAAATG
GGCGTTCCATTGACGTAAATGGGCGGTAGGCGTGCCTAATGGGAGGTCTATATAAGCAATGCTCGTTTAG
GGAAC
